Addgene plasmid #176350: pZNF468-donor
Purpose: CRISPR donor plasmid to create GFP fusion proteins
Depositing lab: Barbara Stranger & Kevin White. Depositing organization: University of Chicago.
Backbone
  Vector backbone: pUC19
  Vector type: CRISPR
Growth in bacteria
  Bacterial resistance: Ampicillin and Kanamycin, 100 & 50 μg/mL
  Growth temperature: 37°C
  Growth strain: DH5alpha
  Copy number: High Copy
Gene/Insert
  Gene/Insert name: ZNF468
  Species: H. sapiens (human)
  Entrez Gene: ZNF468
  Tag / fusion protein: GFP (C terminal on insert)
  Cloning method: Gibson Cloning
Terms and licenses: Academic/Nonprofit Terms; Industry Terms: Not Available to Industry
Depositor comments: Cloning source: K562 cells. Our lab normally uses Top10 cells for transformation.
How to cite: pZNF468-donor was a gift from Barbara Stranger & Kevin White (Addgene plasmid # 176350 ; http://n2t.net/addgene:176350 ; RRID:Addgene_176350)
