[The description below was written by a language model from this plasmid's Addgene catalogue record and pLannotate feature annotations shown in this document.]
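Description:
pZNF468-donor is a homology-directed repair donor plasmid built on the pUC19 backbone, designed for CRISPR-mediated knock-in of a GFP tag at the C-terminus of the endogenous human zinc finger gene ZNF468. It replicates in E. coli from the high-copy ColE1/pUC origin and carries the β-lactamase gene with its own promoter for ampicillin selection. The record also lists kanamycin resistance, which corresponds to the Tn5 NeoR/KanR gene in the insert. Remnants of the pUC19 lac promoter/operator, lacZα and multiple cloning site flank the insert, which was assembled by Gibson cloning using K562 cell material as the source.

The payload is a promoterless tagging cassette placed between two stretches of human genomic sequence. The annotation software labels these flanks as fragments of ZNF320, ZNF701 and SPANXA2-OT1. These calls most likely reflect sequence similarity among related zinc finger genes rather than the true identity, and given the catalogue entry the flanks are presumably the ZNF468 homology arms, although the feature table does not name them as such. Downstream of the left arm lie a short fragment matching a TEV-cleavage/His composite tag, an S-Tag and EGFP, followed by an EMCV IRES2 and the NeoR/KanR coding sequence, then the right arm. After Cas9 cleavage near the ZNF468 stop codon and repair from this template, the native promoter should drive a ZNF468–tag–EGFP fusion. The IRES would allow neomycin phosphotransferase to be translated from the same transcript, so that G418 resistance could select correctly integrated cells. No guide RNA or Cas9 is encoded, so these must be provided separately. Endogenously GFP-tagged transcription factors of this kind are typically used for localisation or for antibody-based pulldown studies through the GFP tag, though the record states only the creation of GFP fusion proteins as its purpose.
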