Features (pLannotate 1.2.2; 20 found; start..end, strand, type, name):
      1..21      +  misc_feature   MCS (fragment): pUC18/19 multiple cloning site
     58..74      -  protein_bind   lac operator: The lac repressor binds to the lac operator to inhibit transcription in E. coli. This inhibition can be relieved by adding lactose or isopropyl-β-D-thiogalactopyranoside (IPTG). lac repressor encoded by lacI
     82..112     -  promoter       lac promoter: promoter for the E. coli lac operon
    127..148     -  protein_bind   CAP binding site: CAP binding activates transcription in the presence of cAMP. E. coli catabolite activator protein
    161..253     -  CDS            lacI (fragment): lac repressor; lacI; The lac repressor binds to the lac operator to inhibit transcription in E. coli. This inhibition can be relieved by adding lactose or isopropyl-β-D-thiogalactopyranoside (IPTG).
    436..1024    -  rep_origin     ori: high-copy-number ColE1/pMB1/pBR322/pUC origin of replication
   1195..2055    -  CDS            AmpR: β-lactamase; bla; confers resistance to ampicillin, carbenicillin, and related antibiotics
   2056..2160    -  promoter       AmpR promoter: bla
   2255..2290    +  CDS            rop (fragment): Rop protein, which maintains plasmids at low copy number; rop
   2392..2491    +  misc_feature   bom (fragment): basis of mobility region from pBR322
   2497..2654    -  CDS            lacZα (fragment): LacZα fragment of β-galactosidase; lacZ fragment
   2749..2853    +  CDS            SPANXA2-OT1 (fragment): SPOT1_HUMAN - Also known as CXorf18. Protein uncertain: Swiss-Prot protein existence level 5. From Homo sapiens (Human).
   3685..3837    +  CDS            ZNF320 (fragment): ZN320_HUMAN - Experimental evidence at protein level: Swiss-Prot protein existence level 1. May be involved in transcriptional regulation. From Homo sapiens (Human).
   3857..3877    +  CDS            capTEV™ (fragment): composite tag for in vivo biotinylation, TEV protease cleavage, and 6xHis tagging
   3891..3935    +  CDS            S-Tag: affinity and epitope tag derived from pancreatic ribonuclease A
   4026..4745    +  CDS            EGFP: the original enhanced GFP (Yang et al., 1996) mammalian codon-optimized
   4783..5368    +  misc_feature   IRES2: internal ribosome entry site (IRES) of the encephalomyocarditis virus (EMCV)
   5450..6253    +  CDS            NeoR/KanR: aminoglycoside phosphotransferase from Tn5; aph(3')-II (or nptII); confers resistance to neomycin, kanamycin, and G418 (Geneticin®)
   6252..6665    +  CDS            ZNF701 (fragment): ZN701_HUMAN - Experimental evidence at protein level: Swiss-Prot protein existence level 1. May be involved in transcriptional regulation. From Homo sapiens (Human).
   6721..6777    +  CDS            ZNF701 (fragment): ZN701_HUMAN - Experimental evidence at protein level: Swiss-Prot protein existence level 1. May be involved in transcriptional regulation. From Homo sapiens (Human).
>Addgene plasmid #176350 | pZNF468-donor | addgene full sequence | sequence record 347397 | Addgene NGS Result
GACCTGCAGGCATGCAAGCTTGGCGTAATCATGGTCATAGCTGTTTCCTGTGTGAAATTGTTATCCGCTC
ACAATTCCACACAACATACGAGCCGGAAGCATAAAGTGTAAAGCCTGGGGTGCCTAATGAGTGAGCTAAC
TCACATTAATTGCGTTGCGCTCACTGCCCGCTTTCCAGTCGGGAAACCTGTCGTGCCAGCTGCATTAATG
AATCGGCCAACGCGCGGGGAGAGGCGGTTTGCGTATTGGGCGCTCTTCCGCTTCCTCGCTCACTGACTCG
CTGCGCTCGGTCGTTCGGCTGCGGCGAGCGGTATCAGCTCACTCAAAGGCGGTAATACGGTTATCCACAG
AATCAGGGGATAACGCAGGAAAGAACATGTGAGCAAAAGGCCAGCAAAAGGCCAGGAACCGTAAAAAGGC
CGCGTTGCTGGCGTTTTTCCATAGGCTCCGCCCCCCTGACGAGCATCACAAAAATCGACGCTCAAGTCAG
AGGTGGCGAAACCCGACAGGACTATAAAGATACCAGGCGTTTCCCCCTGGAAGCTCCCTCGTGCGCTCTC
CTGTTCCGACCCTGCCGCTTACCGGATACCTGTCCGCCTTTCTCCCTTCGGGAAGCGTGGCGCTTTCTCA
TAGCTCACGCTGTAGGTATCTCAGTTCGGTGTAGGTCGTTCGCTCCAAGCTGGGCTGTGTGCACGAACCC
CCCGTTCAGCCCGACCGCTGCGCCTTATCCGGTAACTATCGTCTTGAGTCCAACCCGGTAAGACACGACT
TATCGCCACTGGCAGCAGCCACTGGTAACAGGATTAGCAGAGCGAGGTATGTAGGCGGTGCTACAGAGTT
CTTGAAGTGGTGGCCTAACTACGGCTACACTAGAAGAACAGTATTTGGTATCTGCGCTCTGCTGAAGCCA
GTTACCTTCGGAAAAAGAGTTGGTAGCTCTTGATCCGGCAAACAAACCACCGCTGGTAGCGGTGGTTTTT
TTGTTTGCAAGCAGCAGATTACGCGCAGAAAAAAAGGATCTCAAGAAGATCCTTTGATCTTTTCTACGGG
GTCTGACGCTCAGTGGAACGAAAACTCACGTTAAGGGATTTTGGTCATGAGATTATCAAAAAGGATCTTC
ACCTAGATCCTTTTAAATTAAAAATGAAGTTTTAAATCAATCTAAAGTATATATGAGTAAACTTGGTCTG
ACAGTTACCAATGCTTAATCAGTGAGGCACCTATCTCAGCGATCTGTCTATTTCGTTCATCCATAGTTGC
CTGACTCCCCGTCGTGTAGATAACTACGATACGGGAGGGCTTACCATCTGGCCCCAGTGCTGCAATGATA
CCGCGAGACCCACGCTCACCGGCTCCAGATTTATCAGCAATAAACCAGCCAGCCGGAAGGGCCGAGCGCA
GAAGTGGTCCTGCAACTTTATCCGCCTCCATCCAGTCTATTAATTGTTGCCGGGAAGCTAGAGTAAGTAG
TTCGCCAGTTAATAGTTTGCGCAACGTTGTTGCCATTGCTACAGGCATCGTGGTGTCACGCTCGTCGTTT
GGTATGGCTTCATTCAGCTCCGGTTCCCAACGATCAAGGCGAGTTACATGATCCCCCATGTTGTGCAAAA
AAGCGGTTAGCTCCTTCGGTCCTCCGATCGTTGTCAGAAGTAAGTTGGCCGCAGTGTTATCACTCATGGT
TATGGCAGCACTGCATAATTCTCTTACTGTCATGCCATCCGTAAGATGCTTTTCTGTGACTGGTGAGTAC
TCAACCAAGTCATTCTGAGAATAGTGTATGCGGCGACCGAGTTGCTCTTGCCCGGCGTCAATACGGGATA
ATACCGCGCCACATAGCAGAACTTTAAAAGTGCTCATCATTGGAAAACGTTCTTCGGGGCGAAAACTCTC
AAGGATCTTACCGCTGTTGAGATCCAGTTCGATGTAACCCACTCGTGCACCCAACTGATCTTCAGCATCT
TTTACTTTCACCAGCGTTTCTGGGTGAGCAAAAACAGGAAGGCAAAATGCCGCAAAAAAGGGAATAAGGG
CGACACGGAAATGTTGAATACTCATACTCTTCCTTTTTCAATATTATTGAAGCATTTATCAGGGTTATTG
TCTCATGAGCGGATACATATTTGAATGTATTTAGAAAAATAAACAAATAGGGGTTCCGCGCACATTTCCC
CGAAAAGTGCCACCTGACGTCTAAGAAACCATTATTATCATGACATTAACCTATAAAAATAGGCGTATCA
CGAGGCCCTTTCGTCTCGCGCGTTTCGGTGATGACGGTGAAAACCTCTGACACATGCAGCTCCCGGAGAC
GGTCACAGCTTGTCTGTAAGCGGATGCCGGGAGCAGACAAGCCCGTCAGGGCGCGTCAGCGGGTGTTGGC
GGGTGTCGGGGCTGGCTTAACTATGCGGCATCAGAGCAGATTGTACTGAGAGTGCACCATATGCGGTGTG
AAATACCGCACAGATGCGTAAGGAGAAAATACCGCATCAGGCGCCATTCGCCATTCAGGCTGCGCAACTG
TTGGGAAGGGCGATCGGTGCGGGCCTCTTCGCTATTACGCCAGCTGGCGAAAGGGGGATGTGCTGCAAGG
CGATTAAGTTGGGTAACGCCAGGGTTTTCCCAGTCACGACGTTGTAAAACGACGGCCAGTGAATTCGAGC
TCGGTACCCATGGATATAGGTAATTTTGTAACAGTTATTCAGAAAAATATGGTATTAACATTTTCTTTTT
TTTTTTTTTTTTTTTTGAGACAGAGTCTCACTCTGTTGTCCAGGGTGGAGCAAAGTGACACAATCTCAAC
TCACCACAATCTTTGCCTCCCGAGTTCAAGCGATTATCATACCTCAGCCTCCCAAGGAGCTGGGATTACA
GGTGCCTGTGACCATACCAGCTACTTTTTGTGTCTTTAGTAGCGACGGGGTTTCACCACATTGGCCAGGC
TGGTTGAACTCCTGACCTGAGGTGATCCACCTTCCTCGGCCTCCGGAGTTACTGGGATTAGAGTCACAAG
CCACCATGCCATGTCTTTTTTTTTTTTTTTTTTTTTTTTTTTGAGATGGAGTCTCATTTTGCACCAAGGC
TGGAGTGGAGTGATGCAATCTTAGCTAACTGCAACCTTTGCCTTTTAGCTTAATGCAATACTTGTGACGC
AGCCTCTGGAGTAGCTGGGAGTACAGGTGCTGGCCACCACACCTGGCTAATTTTTGTAATCTTCTGTTAT
CTTGTCAGTGCTGTGATTGTTTGACAATAGAGAATTTCCACTAATTTTGGTTATTCTTACAAGAGCTTGT
TGTGGATTATTTACCAATATAGTATATTGTGTGGTTCTTTAGCATTTATTTGTATACCCTAAATACGCTG
TAAATATGGAGAATATATATTTTTCTCTGATGTGACAGTGATATGTATTTTGCACAGTGTGACACACTTT
AGGGTCACAGTGGAAAAACACTCCTTTCTTTAGACTCACACGTGTTTGTGCCCTGTCAGTGTTTTGTCAT
GATATTGGAAATAGGCTTCCATAGAAATGATTTGAAGCACATGTAATCGCCCTTTATTTATTAAAGAATC
TTACTCCTTTTGTGTTCCTAAACTTTGAAGCTCACGTTTGGGAAGTTGAAAATAAGTATTGTTTTTTTTC
TGTGATATTTACACATTTCAGTATTATATACCGTCTGTACTTAATTGGAAACCTATTGGTGTTTAAATTT
TGTAGATATCTCTTCCAAATGCATGTTGAAGACGTTGTCGTCAACAGGGCAAGGCAATACAGAAGTGATC
CACACAGGGACATTGCACAGACAAGCAAGTCATCACATTGGAGAATTTTGTTTCCAGGGATTCCAACTAC
TGCAAGCGAGAATCTTTATTTTCAGGGCGCCGCCAAATTCAAAGAAACCGCTGCTGCTAAATTCGAACGC
CAGCACATGGACAGCGGAGGTGGAGGTTCGAGCGGTCCCTCGGGTTCGTCGAGCCTGGAAGTTCTGTTCC
AGGGGCCCCTGTCGTCGAGCGGTCCCTCGGGTTCGATGGTGAGCAAAGGCGAGGAGCTGTTCACCGGGGT
GGTGCCCATCCTGGTCGAGCTGGACGGCGACGTAAACGGCCACAAGTTCAGCGTGTCCGGCGAGGGCGAG
GGCGATGCCACCTACGGCAAGCTGACCCTGAAGTTCATCTGCACCACCGGCAAGCTGCCCGTGCCCTGGC
CCACCCTCGTGACCACCCTGACCTACGGCGTGCAGTGCTTCAGCCGCTACCCCGACCACATGAAGCAGCA
CGACTTCTTCAAGTCCGCCATGCCCGAAGGCTACGTCCAGGAGCGCACCATCTTCTTCAAGGACGACGGC
AACTACAAGACCCGCGCCGAGGTGAAGTTCGAGGGCGACACCCTGGTGAACCGCATCGAGCTGAAGGGCA
TCGACTTCAAGGAGGACGGCAACATCCTGGGGCACAAGCTGGAGTACAACTACAACAGCCACAACGTCTA
TATCATGGCCGACAAGCAGAAGAACGGCATCAAGGTGAACTTCAAGATCCGCCACAACATCGAGGACGGC
AGCGTGCAGCTCGCCGACCACTACCAGCAGAACACCCCCATCGGCGACGGCCCCGTGCTGCTGCCCGACA
ACCACTACCTGAGCACCCAGTCCGCCCTGAGCAAAGACCCCAACGAGAAGCGCGATCACATGGTCCTTAA
GGAGTTCGTGACCGCCGCCGGGATCACTCTCGGCATGGACGAGCTGTACAAGTAATGATCTAGAGTCGAG
TTAATTAAGAATTCCGCCCCCCCCCCTCTCCCTCCCCCCCCCTAACGTTACTGGCCGAAGCCGCTTGGAA
TAAGGCCGGTGTGCGTTTGTCTATATGTTATTTTCCACCATATTGCCGTCTTTTGGCAATGTGAGGGCCC
GGAAACCTGGCCCTGTCTTCTTGACGAGCATTCCTAGGGGTCTTTCCCCTCTCGCCAAAGGAATGCAGGG
TCTGTTGAATGTCGTGAAGGAAGCAGTTCCTCTGGAAGCTTCTTGAAGACAAACAACGTCTGTAGCGACC
CTTTGCAGGCAGCGGAACCCCCCACCTGGCGACAGGTGCCTCTGCGGCCAAAAGCCACGTGTATAAGATA
CACCTGCAAAGGCGGCACAACCCCAGTGCCACGTTGTGAGTTGGATAGTTGTGGAAAGAGTCAAATGGCT
CTCCTCAAGCGTATTCAACAAGGGGCTGAAGGATGCCCAGAAGGTACCCCATTGTATGGGATCTGATCTG
GGGCCTCGGTGCACATGCTTTACATGTGTTTAGTCGAGGTTAAAAAAACGTCTAGGCCCCCCGAACCACG
GGGACGTGGTTTTCCTTTGAAAAACACGATGATAATATGGCCACAACCTGTTACATTGCACAAGATAAAA
ATATATCATCACGAACAGTAAAACTGTCTGCTTACATAAACAGTAATACAAGGGGTGTTATGGGATCGGC
CATTGAACAAGATGGATTGCACGCAGGTTCTCCGGCCGCTTGGGTGGAGAGGCTATTCGGCTATGACTGG
GCACAACAGACAATCGGCTGCTCTGATGCCGCCGTGTTCCGGCTGTCAGCGCAGGGGCGCCCGGTTCTTT
TTGTCAAGACCGACCTGTCCGGTGCCCTGAATGAACTGCAGGACGAGGCAGCGCGGCTATCGTGGCTGGC
CACGACGGGCGTTCCTTGCGCAGCTGTGCTCGACGTTGTCACTGAAGCGGGAAGGGACTGGCTGCTATTG
GGCGAAGTGCCGGGGCAGGATCTCCTGTCATCTCACCTTGCTCCTGCCGAGAAAGTATCCATCATGGCTG
ATGCAATGCGGCGGCTGCATACGCTTGATCCGGCTACCTGCCCATTCGACCACCAAGCGAAACATCGCAT
CGAGCGAGCACGTACTCGGATGGAAGCCGGTCTTGTCGATCAGGATGATCTGGACGAAGAGCATCAGGGG
CTCGCGCCAGCCGAACTGTTCGCCAGGCTCAAGGCGCGCATGCCCGACGGCGAGGATCTCGTCGTGACCC
ATGGCGATGCCTGCTTGCCGAATATCATGGTGGAAAATGGCCGCTTTTCTGGATTCATCGACTGTGGCCG
GCTGGGTGTGGCGGACCGCTATCAGGACATAGCGTTGGCTACCCGTGATATTGCTGAAGAGCTTGGCGGC
GAATGGGCTGACCGCTTCCTCGTGCTTTACGGTATCGCCGCTCCCGATTCGCAGCGCATCGCCTTCTATC
GCCTTCTTGACGAGTTCTTCTGAGTCAATTGAGAAAGACATTCATGGCTTCGAGTTTCAGTGGAAAGAAG
ATGAAACAAATGGCCATGCAGCACCCATGACAGAAATCAAAGAGTTGGCTGGTAGTACAGGCCAACATGA
TCAAAGGCATGCTGGAAACAAGCGTATTAAAGATCAGCTTGGATCAAGCTTTCATTTGCATCTGCCTGAA
CCGCACATATTTCAGTCTGAAGGGAAAATTGGTAATCAAGTTGAGAAGTCTATCAACAATGCTTCCTCAG
TTTCAACATCCCAAAGAATTTGTTGTAGGCCCAAAACCCATATTTCTAATAAGTATGGAAATAATTCCCT
CCATTCTTCATTACTCACACAAAAATGGGAAGTACACATGAGAGAAAAATCTTTTGAATGTATACAGAGC
TTCAAATCCTTTAATTGCAGCTCAACTCTTAAAAAAACATCAGATAATTCACTTAGAAGAGAAACAATGT
AAATGTGATGTATGTGGCAAGGTCTTTAATCAGAAGCGATACCTTGCCTGCCATCGTAGATGTCACACTG
GTGAGAAACCTTACAAGTGTAATGAGTGTGGCAAGACCTTTGGTCATAATTCATCCCTCTTCATTCACAA
AGCGCTTCATACTGGAGAGAAACCTTATGAATGTGAAGAATGTGACAAAGTTTTCAGTCGCAAATCACAC
CTTGAAAGACATAAG
